>Addgene plasmid #202602 | pJB37 | addgene full sequence | sequence record 401409 | Addgene NGS Result
AAGCTTAGTAAAGCCCTCGCTAGATTTTAATGCGGATGTTGCGATTACTTCGCCAACTATTGCGATAACA
AGAAAAAGCCAGCCTTTCATGATATATCTCCCAATTTGTGTAGGGCTTATTATGCACGCTTAAAAATAAT
AAAAGCAGACTTGACCTGATAGTTTGGCTGTGAGCAATTATGTGCTTAGTGCATCTAACGCTTGAGTTAA
GCCGCGCCGCGAAGCGGCGTCGGCTTGAACGAATTGTTAGACATTATTTGCCGACTACCTTGGTGATCTC
GCCTTTCACGTAGTGGACAAATTCTTCCAACTGATCTGCGCGCGAGGCCAAGCGATCTTCTTCTTGTCCA
AGATAAGCCTGTCTAGCTTCAAGTATGACGGGCTGATACTGGGCCGGCAGGCGCTCCATTGCCCAGTCGG
CAGCGACATCCTTCGGCGCGATTTTGCCGGTTACTGCGCTGTACCAAATGCGGGACAACGTAAGCACTAC
ATTTCGCTCATCGCCAGCCCAGTCGGGCGGCGAGTTCCATAGCGTTAAGGTTTCATTTAGCGCCTCAAAT
AGATCCTGTTCAGGAACCGGATCAAAGAGTTCCTCCGCCGCTGGACCTACCAAGGCAACGCTATGTTCTC
TTGCTTTTGTCAGCAAGATAGCCAGATCAATGTCGATCGTGGCTGGCTCGAAGATACCTGCAAGAATGTC
ATTGCGCTGCCATTCTCCAAATTGCAGTTCGCGCTTAGCTGGATAACGCCACGGAATGATGTCGTCGTGC
ACAACAATGGTGACTTCTACAGCGCGGAGAATCTCGCTCTCTCCAGGGGAAGCCGAAGTTTCCAAAAGGT
CGTTGATCAAAGCTCGCCGCGTTGTTTCATCAAGCCTTACGGTCACCGTAACCAGCAAATCAATATCACT
GTGTGGCTTCAGGCCGCCATCCACTGCGGAGCCGTACAAATGTACGGCCAGCAACGTCGGTTCGAGATGG
CGCTCGATGACGCCAACTACCTCTGATAGTTGAGTCGATACTTCGGCGATCACCGCTTCCCTCATGATGT
TTAACTTTGTTTTAGGGCGACTGCCCTGCTGCGTAACATCGTTGCTGCTCCATAACATCAAACATCGACC
CACGGCGTAACGCGCTTGCTGCTTGGATGCCCGAGGCATAGACTGTACCCCAAAAAAACAGTCATAACAA
GCCATGAAAACCGCCACTGCGCCGTTACCACCGCTGCGTTCGGTCAAGGTTCTGGACCAGTTGCGTGAGC
GCATACGCTACTTGCATTACAGCTTACGAACCGAACAGGCTTATGTCCACTGGGTTCGTGCCTTCATCCG
TTTCCACGGTGTGCGTCACCCGGCAACCTTGGGCAGCAGCGAAGTCGAGGCATTTCTGTCCTGGCTGGCG
AACGAGCGCAAGGTTTCGGTCTCCACGCATCGTCAGGCATTGGCGGCCTTGCTGTTCTTCTACGGCAAGG
TGCTGTGCACGGATCTGCCCTGGCTTCAGGAGATCGGAAGACCTCGGCCGCCACCTCTGGTGACTTTATC
CGTAAATAATTTAACCCACTCCACAAAAAGGCTCAACAGGTTGGTGGTTCTCACCACCAAAAGCACCACA
CCCCACGCAAAAACAAGTTTTTGCTGATTTTTCTTTATAAATAGAGTGTTATGAAAAATTAGTTTCTCTT
ACTCTCTTTATGATATTTAAAAAAGCGGTGTCGGCGCGGCTACAACAACGCGCCGACACCGTTTTGTAGG
GGTGGTACTGACTATTTTTATAAAAAACATTATTTTATATTAGGGGTGCTGCTAGCGGCGCGGTGTGTTT
TTTTATAGGATACCGCTAGGGGCGCTGCATTAATTCCCACGGGTTTTGCTGCCCGCAAACGGGCTGTTCT
GGTGTTGCTAGTTTGTTATCAGAATCGCAGATCCGGCTTCAGCCGGTTTGCCGGCTGAAAGCGCTATTTC
TTCCAGAATTGCCATGATTTTTTCCCCACGGGAGGCGTCACTGGCTCCCGTGTTGTCGGCAGCTTTGATT
CGATAAGCAGCATCGCCTGTTTCAGGCTGTCTATGTGTGACTGTTGAGCTGTAACAAGTTGTCTCAGGTG
TTCAATTTCATGTTCTAGTTGCTTTGTTTTACTGGTTTCACCTGTTCTATTAGGTGTTACATGCTGTTCA
TCTGTTACATTGTCGATCTGTTCATGGTGAACAGCTTTGAATGCACCAAAAACTCGTAAAAGCTCTGATG
TATCTATCTTTTTTACACCGTTTTCATCTGTGCATATGGACAGTTTTCCCTTTGATATGTAACGGTGAAC
AGTTGTTCTACTTTTGTTTGTTAGTCTTGATGCTTCACTGATAGATACAAGAGCCATAAGAACCTCAGAT
CCTTCCGTATTTAGCCAGTATGTTCTCTAGTGTGGTTCGTTGTTTTTGCGTGAGCCATGAGAACGAACCA
TTGAGATCATACTTACTTTGCATGTCACTCAAAAATTTTGCCTCAAAACTGGTGAGCTGAATTTTTGCAG
TTAAAGCATCGTGTAGTGTTTTTCTTAGTCCGTTATGTAGGTAGGAATCTGATGTAATGGTTGTTGGTAT
TTTGTCACCATTCATTTTTATCTGGTTGTTCTCAAGTTCGGTTACGAGATCCATTTGTCTATCTAGTTCA
ACTTGGAAAATCAACGTATCAGTCGGGCGGCCTCGCTTATCAACCACCAATTTCATATTGCTGTAAGTGT
TTAAATCTTTACTTATTGGTTTCAAAACCCATTGGTTAAGCCTTTTAAACTCATGGTAGTTATTTTCAAG
CATTAACATGAACTTAAATTCATCAAGGCTAATCTCTATATTTGCCTTGTGAGTTTTCTTTTGTGTTAGT
TCTTTTAATAACCACTCATAAATCCTCATAGAGTATTTGTTTTCAAAAGACTTAACATGTTCCAGATTAT
ATTTTATGAATTTTTTTAACTGGAAAAGATAAGGCAATATCTCTTCACTAAAAACTAATTCTAATTTTTC
GCTTGAGAACTTGGCATAGTTTGTCCACTGGAAAATCTCAAAGCCTTTAACCAAAGGATTCCTGATTTCC
ACAGTTCTCGTCATCAGCTCTCTGGTTGCTTTAGCTAATACACCATAAGCATTTTCCCTACTGATGTTCA
TCATCTGAGCGTATTGGTTATAAGTGAACGATACCGTCCGTTCTTTCCTTGTAGGGTTTTCAATCGTGGG
GTTGAGTAGTGCCACACAGCATAAAATTAGCTTGGTTTCATGCTCCGTTAAGTCATAGCGACTAATCGCT
AGTTCATTTGCTTTGAAAACAACTAATTCAGACATACATCTCAATTGGTCTAGGTGATTTTAATCACTAT
ACCAATTGAGATGGGCTAGTCAATGATAATTACTAGTCCTTTTCCTTTGAGTTGTGGGTATCTGTAAATT
CTGCTAGACCTTTGCTGGAAAACTTGTAAATTCTGCTAGACCCTCTGTAAATTCCGCTAGACCTTTGTGT
GTTTTTTTTGTTTATATTCAAGTGGTTATAATTTATAGAATAAAGAAAGAATAAAAAAAGATAAAAAGAA
TAGATCCCAGCCCTGTGTATAACTCACTACTTTAGTCAGTTCCGCAGTATTACAAAAGGATGTCGCAAAC
GCTGTTTGCTCCTCTACAAAACAGACCTTAAAACCCTAAAGGCTTAAGTAGCACCCTCGCAAGCTCGGGC
AAATCGCTGAATATTCCTTTTGTCTCCGACCATCAGGCACCTGAGTCGCTGTCTTTTTCGTGACATTCAG
TTCGCTGCGCTCACGGCTCTGGCAGTGAATGGGGGTAAATGGCACTACAGGCGCCTTTTATGGATTCATG
CAAGGAAACTACCCATAATACAAGAAAAGCCCGTCACGGGCTTCTCAGGGCGTTTTATGGCGGGTCTGCT
ATGTGGTGCTATCTGACTTTTTGCTGTTCAGCAGTTCCTGCCCTCTGATTTTCCAGTCTGACCACTTCGG
ATTATCCCGTGACAGGTCATTCAGACTGGCTAATGCACCCAGTAAGGCAGCGGTATCATCAACAGGCTTA
CCCGTCTTACTGTCGGGAATTCAATTGATATTTGCTTGCTCTTCCCCATATTTTCCTGCTTACCGCCATT
CAGCTGGTAGTACCTGTCGCAAATTCTTTACAGTTTTTAAACTAATGAGACGAATCTGATCGACGCAAAA
AGTCCGTATGCCTACTATTAGCTCACGGTTATAAACTCGAGGCATAATGTGCCTGTCAAATGGACGAAGC
AGGGATTCTGCAAACCCTATGCTACTCCGTCAAGCCGTCAATTGTCTGATTCGTTACCAATTATGACAAC
TTGACGGCTACATCATTCACTTTTTCTTCACAACCGGCACGGAACTCGCTCGGGCTGGCCCCGGTGCATT
TTTTAAATACCCGCGAGAAATAGAGTTGATCGTCAAAACCAACATTGCGACCGACGGTGGCGATAGGCAT
CCGGGTGGTGCTCAAAAGCAGCTTCGCCTGGCTGATACGTTGGTCCTCGCGCCAGCTTAAGACGCTAATC
CCTAACTGCTGGCGGAAAAGATGTGACAGACGCGACGGCGACAAGCAAACATGCTGTGCGACGCTGGCGA
TATCAAAATTGCTGTCTGCCAGGTGATCGCTGATGTACTGACAAGCCTCGCGTACCCGATTATCCATCGG
TGGATGGAGCGACTCGTTAATCGCTTCCATGCGCCGCAGTAACAATTGCTCAAGCAGATTTATCGCCAGC
AGCTCCGAATAGCGCCCTTCCCCTTGCCCGGCGTTAATGATTTGCCCAAACAGGTCGCTGAAATGCGGCT
GGTGCGCTTCATCCGGGCGAAAGAACCCCGTATTGGCAAATATTGACGGCCAGTTAAGCCATTCATGCCA
GTAGGCGCGCGGACGAAAGTAAACCCACTGGTGATACCATTCGCGAGCCTCCGGATGACGACCGTAGTGA
TGAATCTCTCCTGGCGGGAACAGCAAAATATCACCCGGTCGGCAAACAAATTCTCGTCCCTGATTTTTCA
CCACCCCCTGACCGCGAATGGTGAGATTGAGAATATAACCTTTCATTCCCAGCGGTCGGTCGATAAAAAA
ATCGAGATAACCGTTGGCCTCAATCGGCGTTAAACCCGCCACCAGATGGGCATTAAACGAGTATCCCGGC
AGCAGGGGATCATTTTGCGCTTCAGCCATACTTTTCATACTCCCGCCATTCAGAGAAGAAACCAATTGTC
CATATTGCATCAGACATTGCCGTCACTGCGTCTTTTACTGGCTCTTCTCGCTAACCAAACCGGTAACCCC
GCTTATTAAAAGCATTCTGTAACAAAGCGGGACCAAAGCCATGACAAAAACGCGTAACAAAAGTGTCTAT
AATCACGGCAGAAAAGTCCACATTGATTATTTGCACGGCGTCACACTTTGCTATGCCATAGCATTTTTAT
CCATAAGATTAGCGGATCCTACCTGACGCTTTTTATCGCAACTCTCTACTGTTTCTCCATACCCGTTTTT
TTGGGCTAGCGAATTCGAGCTCGGTACCCGGGATGTTTGAAGAAACTATTAAAAAACAATTTGAATTGTT
AGACATA
[651 nt withheld, positions 5608-6258]
ATTATTAACAGATCAATTTATTTACTTCAGAAAGTTGGTTTTATAGACGTTTTATCATATAGCTCAAACA
AATATTACTTTCCATTAAAAGAGCGCAAATGGGTAAAATTTGGTAAAACTAAAGATAATAAACTCATAGA
TAATCAACAATTAAAAATGAAGGTTAGACAATCTTTTGTAACATTAACCGATCCATTATCAAAACGAAGA
ATTACAGCGCTGCGTCAAATAATAGCAAAAAAAGAAATGGCTGAGGAGATTAATTAA
Features (pLannotate 1.2.2; 11 found; start..end, strand, type, name):
    254..1045    -  CDS            SmR: aminoglycoside adenylyltransferase (Murphy, 1985); aadA; confers resistance to spectinomycin and streptomycin
   1052..1108    -  CDS            GmR (fragment): gentamycin acetyltransferase; aacC1; confers resistance to gentamycin
   1284..1307    -  promoter       Pc promoter (fragment): intI1 (promoter lies within the coding sequence); class 1 integron promoter
   1287..1520    -  CDS            YPR2_ECOLX (fragment): Protein predicted: Swiss-Prot protein existence level 4. From Escherichia coli.
   1568..1848    +  oriT           oriT: origin of transfer for the bacterial F plasmid (Frost et al., 1994)
   2375..3325    -  CDS            Rep101: RepA protein needed for replication with the pSC101 origin; rep101
   3373..3595    -  rep_origin     pSC101 ori: low-copy replication origin that requires the Rep101 protein
   4331..5209    -  CDS            araC: L-arabinose regulatory protein; araC
   5236..5520    +  promoter       araBAD promoter: araBAD; promoter of the L-arabinose operon of E. coli; the araC regulatory gene is transcribed in the opposite direction (Guzman et al., 1995)
   5541..5562    +  misc_feature   MCS (fragment): pUC18/19 multiple cloning site
   6487..81      -  CDS            qacG (fragment) (across the origin): QACG_STAS9 - Protein inferred from homology: Swiss-Prot protein existence level 3. Multidrug exporter. Is implicated for the resistance to bacteriocidal quaternary ammonium compounds. From Staphylococcus sp. (strain ST94).
