[The description below was written by a language model from this plasmid's Addgene catalogue record and pLannotate feature annotations shown in this document.]
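Description:
pJB37 is a low-copy bacterial expression plasmid built on a pSC101 backbone and designed for arabinose-inducible production of RcaT-Sen2, the toxin component of the retron Sen2 system. Replication depends on the pSC101 origin together with the plasmid-encoded Rep101 (RepA) initiator protein, which keeps copy number low, a useful property when the cargo is a toxic gene. Selection is by spectinomycin through the aadA aminoglycoside adenylyltransferase gene (SmR). This marker appears to derive from a class 1 integron-type cassette, since it is flanked by annotated remnants of a gentamicin acetyltransferase gene, the Pc integron promoter, and a qac-family exporter fragment; these are partial sequences and are unlikely to be functional. The plasmid also carries an F-plasmid oriT, so it can be mobilised by conjugation from a donor strain that supplies the transfer machinery.

The expression module consists of araC transcribed divergently from the araBAD promoter, followed by a fragment of a pUC-type multiple cloning site. AraC represses the promoter in the absence of L-arabinose and activates it when the sugar is present, giving tight, titratable control of toxin expression. The toxin insert itself, introduced by Gibson assembly, is not annotated in the feature table. It presumably lies in the unannotated stretch downstream of the promoter and cloning site, but the record gives no coordinates for it, nor any tags or terminator. The associated publication describes a high-throughput genetic method for identifying triggers or blockers of bacterial toxin-antitoxin systems, and the conjugatable, low-copy, inducible design is consistent with using pJB37 as the toxin-expressing plasmid in such screens.
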