Addgene plasmid #202602: pJB37
Purpose: Arabinose inducible expression vector expressing retron Rcat-Sen2
Depositing lab: Athanasios Typas. Depositing organization: European Molecular Biology Laboratory (EMBL), Heidelberg. Publication: TAC-TIC, a high-throughput genetics method to identify triggers or blockers of bacterial toxin-antitoxin systems. Bobonis J, Yang ALJ, Voogdt CGP, Typas A. Nat Protoc. 2024 May 9. doi: 10.1038/s41596-024-00988-y. PubMed 38724726.
Backbone
  Vector backbone: pSC101
  Vector type: Bacterial Expression
Growth in bacteria
  Bacterial resistance: Spectinomycin, 50 μg/mL
  Growth temperature: 37°C
  Growth strain: DH5alpha
  Copy number: Low Copy
Gene/Insert
  Gene/Insert name: RcaT-Sen2 toxin
  Cloning method: Gibson Cloning
  Sequencing primers: 5′ ATGCCATAGCATTTTTATCC
Terms and licenses: Academic/Nonprofit Terms; Industry Terms: Not Available to Industry
How to cite: pJB37 was a gift from Athanasios Typas (Addgene plasmid # 202602 ; http://n2t.net/addgene:202602 ; RRID:Addgene_202602)
